Addgene plasmid #121779: KZ301: pMVP (L3-L2) P2A-Blast + polyA
Purpose: pMVP L3-L2 entry plasmid, contains Blast-P2A + polyA for 3- or 4-component MultiSite Gateway Pro assembly. Allows expression of C-term Blast selection marker linked by P2A to gene of interest.
Depositing lab: Christopher Newgard. Depositing organization: Duke University. Publication: Creation of versatile cloning platforms for transgene expression and dCas9-based epigenome editing. Haldeman JM, Conway AE, Arlotto ME, Slentz DH, Muoio DM, Becker TC, Newgard CB. Nucleic Acids Res. 2018 Dec 27. pii: 5264291. doi: 10.1093/nar/gky1286. PubMed 30590691.
Backbone
  Vector backbone: pDONR221 P3-P2
  Backbone manufacturer: Invitrogen
  Backbone size w/o insert (bp): 2555
  Vector type: Synthetic Biology ; pMVP Gateway Entry Plasmid
Growth in bacteria
  Bacterial resistance: Kanamycin, 50 μg/mL
  Growth temperature: 37°C
  Growth strain: DH5alpha
  Copy number: High Copy
Gene/Insert
  Gene/Insert name: P2A-Blast + polyA
  Species: Synthetic
  Insert size (bp): 732
  Cloning method: Gateway Cloning
  Sequencing primers: 5′ M13F; 3′ M13R
Terms and licenses: Academic/Nonprofit Terms; Industry Terms: Not Available to Industry
How to cite: KZ301: pMVP (L3-L2) P2A-Blast + polyA was a gift from Christopher Newgard (Addgene plasmid # 121779 ; http://n2t.net/addgene:121779 ; RRID:Addgene_121779)
