[The description below was written by a language model from this plasmid's Addgene catalogue record and pLannotate feature annotations shown in this document.]
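Description:
KZ301: pMVP (L3-L2) P2A-Blast + polyA is a Gateway entry plasmid from the pMVP modular cloning platform, built by recombination into the Invitrogen pDONR221 P3-P2 donor backbone. It is a small (about 3.3 kb) bacterial cloning vector, maintained at high copy through a ColE1/pUC-type origin and selected with kanamycin via an aminoglycoside phosphotransferase gene. The backbone also carries rrnB T1 and T2 transcription terminators upstream of the cassette, which insulate the insert from read-through transcription in E. coli, plus a T7 promoter and short lacI and lacZα remnants flanking the recombination sites that have no functional role in the design.

The payload is a synthetic insert of roughly 730 bp bounded by attL3 and attL2 sites. It consists of a P2A self-cleaving peptide sequence (named in the record, though not separately annotated in the feature table, where a gap between attL3 and the marker is consistent with it), followed by the Aspergillus terreus blasticidin S deaminase coding sequence and a bovine growth hormone polyadenylation signal. The module has no promoter of its own. It is meant to occupy the last position in a 3- or 4-component MultiSite Gateway Pro LR reaction, where it is joined in frame downstream of a gene of interest supplied by another entry plasmid, with the promoter supplied elsewhere in the assembly. In the assembled expression construct, a single transcript encodes the gene of interest and the blasticidin resistance marker. Ribosomal skipping at P2A separates the two proteins, so blasticidin selection of transfected or transduced cells is directly coupled to transgene expression, and the bGH signal terminates the transcript.
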