Features (pLannotate 1.2.2; 11 found; start..end, strand, type, name):
    121..213     +  CDS            lacI (fragment): lac repressor; lacI; The lac repressor binds to the lac operator to inhibit transcription in E. coli. This inhibition can be relieved by adding lactose or isopropyl-β-D-thiogalactopyranoside (IPTG).
    268..295     -  terminator     rrnB T2 terminator: transcription terminator T2 from the E. coli rrnB gene
    427..470     +  terminator     rrnB T1 terminator: Escherichia coli rrnB; transcription terminator T1 from the E. coli rrnB gene
    517..553     -  CDS            lacZα (fragment): LacZα fragment of β-galactosidase; lacZ fragment
    570..665     +  protein_bind   attL3: mutant version of attL; recombination site for the Gateway® LR reaction LR Clonase™
    743..1141    +  CDS            BSD: blasticidin S deaminase; Aspergillus terreus BSD; confers resistance to blasticidin
   1183..1294    +  polyA_signal   bGH poly(A) signal: bovine growth hormone polyadenylation signal
   1399..1498    -  protein_bind   attL2: mutant version of attL; recombination site for the Gateway® LR reaction LR Clonase™
   1529..1547    -  promoter       T7 promoter: promoter for bacteriophage T7 RNA polymerase
   1681..2490    +  CDS            KanR: aminoglycoside phosphotransferase; aph(3')-Ia; confers resistance to kanamycin in bacteria or G418 (Geneticin®) in eukaryotes
   2637..3225    +  rep_origin     ori: high-copy-number ColE1/pMB1/pBR322/pUC origin of replication
>Addgene plasmid #121779 | KZ301: pMVP (L3-L2) P2A-Blast + polyA | addgene full sequence | sequence record 237275 | Addgene NGS Result
CTTTCCTGCGTTATCCCCTGATTCTGTGGATAACCGTATTACCGCCTTTGAGTGAGCTGATACCGCTCGC
CGCAGCCGAACGACCGAGCGCAGCGAGTCAGTGAGCGAGGAAGCGGAAGAGCGCCCAATACGCAAACCGC
CTCTCCCCGCGCGTTGGCCGATTCATTAATGCAGCTGGCACGACAGGTTTCCCGACTGGAAAGCGGGCAG
TGAGCGCAACGCAATTAATACGCGTACCGCTAGCCAGGAAGAGTTTGTAGAAACGCAAAAAGGCCATCCG
TCAGGATGGCCTTCTGCTTAGTTTGATGCCTGGCAGTTTATGGCGGGCGTCCTGCCCGCCACCCTCCGGG
CCGTTGCTTCACAACGTTCAAATCCGCTCCCGGCGGATTTGTCCTACTCAGGAGAGCGTTCACCGACAAA
CAACAGATAAAACGAAAGGCCCAGTCTTCCGACTGAGCCTTTCGTTTTATTTGATGCCTGGCAGTTCCCT
ACTCTCGCGTTAACGCTAGCATGGATGTTTTCCCAGTCACGACGTTGTAAAACGACGGCCAGTCTTAAGC
TCGGGCCCCAAATAATGATTTTATTTTGACTGATAGTGACCTGTTCGTTGCAACAAATTGATGAGCAATG
CTTTTTTATAATGCCAACTTTGTATAATAAAGTTGGTGGCGGATCCGGAGCTACTAATTTCTCTCTGTTA
AAGCAGGCAGGAGATGTGGAGGAGAATCCAGGTCCTAAGGGAATGGCCAAGCCTTTGTCTCAAGAAGAAT
CCACCCTCATTGAAAGAGCAACGGCTACAATCAACAGCATCCCCATCTCTGAAGACTACAGCGTCGCCAG
CGCAGCTCTCTCTAGCGACGGCCGCATCTTCACTGGTGTCAATGTATATCATTTTACTGGGGGACCTTGT
GCAGAACTCGTGGTGCTGGGCACTGCTGCTGCTGCGGCAGCTGGCAACCTGACTTGTATCGTCGCGATCG
GAAATGAGAACAGGGGCATCTTGAGCCCCTGCGGACGGTGCCGACAGGTGCTTCTCGATCTGCATCCTGG
GATCAAAGCCATAGTGAAGGACAGTGATGGACAGCCGACGGCAGTTGGGATTCGTGAATTGCTGCCCTCT
GGTTATGTGTGGGAGGGCTAAGAATTCTGAAGCTTAGCCTAGAGCTCGCTGATCAGCCTCGACTGTGCCT
TCTAGTTGCCAGCCATCTGTTGTTTGCCCCTCCCCCGTGCCTTCCTTGACCCTGGAAGGTGCCACTCCCA
CTGTCCTTTCCTAATAAAATGAGGAAATTGCATCGCATTGTCTGAGTAGGTGTCATTCTATTCTGGGGGG
TGGGGTGGGGCAGGACAGCAAGGGGGAGGATTGGGAAGAGAATAGCAGGCATGCTGGGGAGGTACCTGAC
CCAGCTTTCTTGTACAAAGTTGGCATTATAAGAAAGCATTGCTTATCAATTTGTTGCAACGAACAGGTCA
CTATCAGTCAAAATAAAATCATTATTTGCCATCCAGCTGCAGGGCGGCCGCGATATCCCCTATAGTGAGT
CGTATTACATGGTCATAGCTGTTTCCTGGCAGCTCTGGCCCGTGTCTCAAAATCTCTGATGTTACATTGC
ACAAGATAAAAATATATCATCATGAACAATAAAACTGTCTGCTTACATAAACAGTAATACAAGGGGTGTT
ATGAGCCATATTCAACGGGAAACGTCGAGGCCGCGATTAAATTCCAACATGGATGCTGATTTATATGGGT
ATAAATGGGCTCGCGATAATGTCGGGCAATCAGGTGCGACAATCTATCGCTTGTATGGGAAGCCCGATGC
GCCAGAGTTGTTTCTGAAACATGGCAAAGGTAGCGTTGCCAATGATGTTACAGATGAGATGGTCAGACTA
AACTGGCTGACGGAATTTATGCCTCTTCCGACCATCAAGCATTTTATCCGTACTCCTGATGATGCATGGT
TACTCACCACTGCGATCCCCGGAAAAACAGCATTCCAGGTATTAGAAGAATATCCTGATTCAGGTGAAAA
TATTGTTGATGCGCTGGCAGTGTTCCTGCGCCGGTTGCATTCGATTCCTGTTTGTAATTGTCCTTTTAAC
AGCGATCGCGTATTTCGTCTCGCTCAGGCGCAATCACGAATGAATAACGGTTTGGTTGATGCGAGTGATT
TTGATGACGAGCGTAATGGCTGGCCTGTTGAACAAGTCTGGAAAGAAATGCATAAACTTTTGCCATTCTC
ACCGGATTCAGTCGTCACTCATGGTGATTTCTCACTTGATAACCTTATTTTTGACGAGGGGAAATTAATA
GGTTGTATTGATGTTGGACGAGTCGGAATCGCAGACCGATACCAGGATCTTGCCATCCTATGGAACTGCC
TCGGTGAGTTTTCTCCTTCATTACAGAAACGGCTTTTTCAAAAATATGGTATTGATAATCCTGATATGAA
TAAATTGCAGTTTCATTTGATGCTCGATGAGTTTTTCTAATCAGAATTGGTTAATTGGTTGTAACACTGG
CAGAGCATTACGCTGACTTGACGGGACGGCGCAAGCTCATGACCAAAATCCCTTAACGTGAGTTACGCGT
CGTTCCACTGAGCGTCAGACCCCGTAGAAAAGATCAAAGGATCTTCTTGAGATCCTTTTTTTCTGCGCGT
AATCTGCTGCTTGCAAACAAAAAAACCACCGCTACCAGCGGTGGTTTGTTTGCCGGATCAAGAGCTACCA
ACTCTTTTTCCGAAGGTAACTGGCTTCAGCAGAGCGCAGATACCAAATACTGTTCTTCTAGTGTAGCCGT
AGTTAGGCCACCACTTCAAGAACTCTGTAGCACCGCCTACATACCTCGCTCTGCTAATCCTGTTACCAGT
GGCTGCTGCCAGTGGCGATAAGTCGTGTCTTACCGGGTTGGACTCAAGACGATAGTTACCGGATAAGGCG
CAGCGGTCGGGCTGAACGGGGGGTTCGTGCACACAGCCCAGCTTGGAGCGAACGACCTACACCGAACTGA
GATACCTACAGCGTGAGCTATGAGAAAGCGCCACGCTTCCCGAAGGGAGAAAGGCGGACAGGTATCCGGT
AAGCGGCAGGGTCGGAACAGGAGAGCGCACGAGGGAGCTTCCAGGGGGAAACGCCTGGTATCTTTATAGT
CCTGTCGGGTTTCGCCACCTCTGACTTGAGCGTCGATTTTTGTGATGCTCGTCAGGGGGGCGGAGCCTAT
GGAAAAACGCCAGCAACGCGGCCTTTTTACGGTTCCTGGCCTTTTGCTGGCCTTTTGCTCACATGTT
